Addgene plasmid #38243: pLJM60-Tia1
Depositing lab: David Sabatini. Depositing organization: Whitehead Institute for Biomedical Research. Publication: A unifying model for mTORC1-mediated regulation of mRNA translation. Thoreen CC, Chantranupong L, Keys HR, Wang T, Gray NS, Sabatini DM. Nature. 2012 May 2;485(7396):109-13. doi: 10.1038/nature11083. PubMed 22552098.
Backbone
  Vector backbone: pLJM60
  Backbone size w/o insert (bp): 7400
  Total vector size (bp): 8600
  Vector type: Mammalian Expression, Lentiviral
  Selectable markers: Puromycin
Growth in bacteria
  Bacterial resistance: Ampicillin, 100 μg/mL
  Growth temperature: 37°C
  Growth strain: DH5alpha
  Copy number: Low Copy
Gene/Insert
  Gene/Insert name: Tia1
  Species: M. musculus (mouse)
  Insert size (bp): 1161
  Entrez Gene: Tia1 (a.k.a. 2310050N03Rik, TIA-1, mTIA-1)
  Promoter: CMV
  Tag / fusion protein: FLAG (N terminal on backbone)
  Cloning method: Restriction Enzyme; 5′ cloning site Sal1 (not destroyed); 3′ cloning site Not1 (not destroyed)
  Sequencing primers: 5′ ATGGAGGACGAGATGCCCAAGACTC; 3′ TCACTGGGTTTCATACCCGGCCACTC
Terms and licenses: Academic/Nonprofit Terms; Industry Terms: Not Available to Industry
Depositor comments: Addgene's lab and other requesting scientists have found this plasmid is quite difficult to prep. We recommend using long growing times and low copy protocols.
How to cite: pLJM60-Tia1 was a gift from David Sabatini (Addgene plasmid # 38243 ; http://n2t.net/addgene:38243 ; RRID:Addgene_38243)
