[The description below was written by a language model from this plasmid's Addgene catalogue record and pLannotate feature annotations shown in this document.]
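Description:
pLJM60-Tia1 is a third-generation-style, self-inactivating HIV-1 lentiviral transfer plasmid for expressing FLAG-tagged mouse Tia1 in mammalian cells. It is built on the pLJM60 backbone and totals roughly 8.5 to 8.6 kb. In E. coli it is maintained through a ColE1/pUC-type origin with ampicillin resistance. Although that origin is nominally high copy, the catalogue lists the plasmid as low copy and notes that it is difficult to prepare in good yield. An f1 origin, an SV40 origin and remnants of a lac/lacZα cloning region, with T3 and T7 promoters, are also present in the backbone.

The viral genome is transcribed from an RSV promoter fused to a truncated 5' LTR. It carries the Ψ packaging signal with a gag fragment, the RRE for Rev-dependent export, a cPPT/CTS element and a ΔU3 3' LTR, which inactivates LTR promoter activity after integration. An SV40 polyadenylation signal follows the 3' LTR. Within this frame, a CMV enhancer/promoter drives the Tia1 coding sequence, which was cloned between SalI and NotI sites downstream of a backbone-encoded N-terminal FLAG tag. The annotation also picks up short fragments of a CMV intron, an SP6 promoter and an IgH signal sequence upstream of the tag; the record does not indicate whether these have any function. A separate human PGK promoter drives puromycin N-acetyltransferase, allowing selection of transduced cells.

Tia1 is an RNA-binding protein that recognises AU-rich elements and influences splicing and mRNA translation. The plasmid was deposited with a study of mTORC1-mediated control of translation. It is suited to transient or stable expression of epitope-tagged Tia1, though the record does not state the specific experiments.
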