Features (pLannotate 1.2.2; 31 found; start..end, strand, type, name):
      2..23      +  protein_bind   CAP binding site: CAP binding activates transcription in the presence of cAMP. E. coli catabolite activator protein
     38..68      +  promoter       lac promoter: promoter for the E. coli lac operon
     76..92      +  protein_bind   lac operator: The lac repressor binds to the lac operator to inhibit transcription in E. coli. This inhibition can be relieved by adding lactose or isopropyl-β-D-thiogalactopyranoside (IPTG). lac repressor encoded by lacI
    137..155     +  promoter       T3 promoter: promoter for bacteriophage T3 RNA polymerase
    183..409     +  promoter       RSV promoter: Rous sarcoma virus enhancer/promoter
    410..590     +  LTR            5' LTR (truncated): truncated 5' long terminal repeat (LTR) from HIV-1
    637..762     +  misc_feature   HIV-1 Ψ: packaging signal of human immunodeficiency virus type 1
    746..1084    +  CDS            HIV-1 gag (fragment): gag protein from human immunodeficiency virus 1; gag
   1259..1492    +  misc_feature   RRE: The Rev response element (RRE) of HIV-1 allows for Rev-dependent mRNA export from the nucleus to the cytoplasm.
   1869..1895    +  CDS            Rev (fragment): human immunodeficiency virus 1 (HIV-1) Rev protein; rev; enhances nuclear export of unspliced and incompletely spliced viral mRNAs
   1896..2027    +  enhancer       CMV enhancer (fragment): human cytomegalovirus immediate early enhancer; contains an 18-bp deletion relative to the standard CMV enhancer
   2028..2231    +  promoter       CMV promoter: human cytomegalovirus (CMV) immediate early promoter
   2367..2410    +  intron         CMV intron (fragment): modified intron A from human cytomegalovirus
   2462..2480    +  promoter       SP6 promoter: promoter for bacteriophage SP6 RNA polymerase
   2484..2521    +  CDS            IgH signal sequence (fragment): signal sequence from the mouse immunoglobulin heavy chain variable region
   2574..2594    +  CDS            FLAG (fragment): FLAG® epitope tag, followed by an enterokinase cleavage site
   2619..3743    +  CDS            Tia1: TIA1_MOUSE - Also known as Tia. Experimental evidence at protein level: Swiss-Prot protein existence level 1. Involved in alternative pre-RNA splicing and regulation of mRNA translation by binding to AU-rich elements (AREs) located in mRNA 3' untranslated regions (3' UTRs). Possesses nucleolytic activity against cytotoxic lymphocyte target cells. May be involved in apoptosis (By similarity). From Mus musculus (Mouse).
   3801..3918    +  misc_feature   cPPT/CTS: central polypurine tract and central termination sequence of HIV-1
   3967..4477    +  promoter       hPGK promoter: human phosphoglycerate kinase 1 promoter
   4499..5098    +  CDS            PuroR: puromycin N-acetyltransferase; pac from Streptomyces alboniger; confers resistance to puromycin
   5141..5224    +  CDS            nef (fragment): NEF_HV1Z2 - Experimental evidence at protein level: Swiss-Prot protein existence level 1. Extracellular Nef protein targets CD4(+) T-lymphocytes for apoptosis by interacting with CXCR4 surface receptors. From Human immunodeficiency virus type 1 group M subtype D (isolate Z2/CDC-Z34) (HIV-1).
   5226..5459    +  LTR            3' LTR (ΔU3): self-inactivating 3' long terminal repeat (LTR) from HIV-1
   5531..5652    +  polyA_signal   SV40 poly(A) signal: SV40 polyadenylation signal
   5692..5827    +  rep_origin     SV40 ori: SV40 origin of replication
   5848..5866    -  promoter       T7 promoter: promoter for bacteriophage T7 RNA polymerase
   5874..6029    +  CDS            lacZα (fragment): LacZα fragment of β-galactosidase; lacZ fragment
   6034..6462    +  rep_origin     f1 ori (sequence partly withheld): f1 bacteriophage origin of replication; arrow indicates direction of (+) strand synthesis
   6515..6619    +  promoter       AmpR promoter: bla
   6620..7480    +  CDS            AmpR: β-lactamase; bla; confers resistance to ampicillin, carbenicillin, and related antibiotics
   7651..8239    +  rep_origin     ori: high-copy-number ColE1/pMB1/pBR322/pUC origin of replication
   8422..8514    +  CDS            lacI (fragment): lac repressor; lacI; The lac repressor binds to the lac operator to inhibit transcription in E. coli. This inhibition can be relieved by adding lactose or isopropyl-β-D-thiogalactopyranoside (IPTG).
>Addgene plasmid #38243 | pLJM60-Tia1 | addgene full sequence | sequence record 213989 | Addgene NGS Result
TTAATGTGAGTTAGCTCACTCATTAGGCACCCCAGGCTTTACACTTTATGCTTCCGGCTCGTATGTTGTG
TGGAATTGTGAGCGGATAACAATTTCACACAGGAAACAGCTATGACCATGATTACGCCAAGCGCGCAATT
AACCCTCACTAAAGGGAACAAAAGCTGGAGCTGCAAGCTTAATGTAGTCTTATGCAATACTCTTGTAGTC
TTGCAACATGGTAACGATGAGTTAGCAACATGCCTTACAAGGAGAGAAAAAGCACCGTGCATGCCGATTG
GTGGAAGTAAGGTGGTACGATCGTGCCTTATTAGGAAGGCAACAGACGGGTCTGACATGGATTGGACGAA
CCACTGAATTGCCGCATTGCAGAGATATTGTATTTAAGTGCCTAGCTCGATACATAAACGGGTCTCTCTG
GTTAGACCAGATCTGAGCCTGGGAGCTCTCTGGCTAACTAGGGAACCCACTGCTTAAGCCTCAATAAAGC
TTGCCTTGAGTGCTTCAAGTAGTGTGTGCCCGTCTGTTGTGTGACTCTGGTAACTAGAGATCCCTCAGAC
CCTTTTAGTCAGTGTGGAAAATCTCTAGCAGTGGCGCCCGAACAGGGACTTGAAAGCGAAAGGGAAACCA
GAGGAGCTCTCTCGACGCAGGACTCGGCTTGCTGAAGCGCGCACGGCAAGAGGCGAGGGGCGGCGACTGG
TGAGTACGCCAAAAATTTTGACTAGCGGAGGCTAGAAGGAGAGAGATGGGTGCGAGAGCGTCAGTATTAA
GCGGGGGAGAATTAGATCGCGATGGGAAAAAATTCGGTTAAGGCCAGGGGGAAAGAAAAAATATAAATTA
AAACATATAGTATGGGCAAGCAGGGAGCTAGAACGATTCGCAGTTAATCCTGGCCTGTTAGAAACATCAG
AAGGCTGTAGACAAATACTGGGACAGCTACAACCATCCCTTCAGACAGGATCAGAAGAACTTAGATCATT
ATATAATACAGTAGCAACCCTCTATTGTGTGCATCAAAGGATAGAGATAAAAGACACCAAGGAAGCTTTA
GACAAGATAGAGGAAGAGCAAAACAAAAGTAAGACCACCGCACAGCAAGCGGCCGGCCGCTGATCTTCAG
ACCTGGAGGAGGAGATATGAGGGACAATTGGAGAAGTGAATTATATAAATATAAAGTAGTAAAAATTGAA
CCATTAGGAGTAGCACCCACCAAGGCAAAGAGAAGAGTGGTGCAGAGAGAAAAAAGAGCAGTGGGAATAG
GAGCTTTGTTCCTTGGGTTCTTGGGAGCAGCAGGAAGCACTATGGGCGCAGCGTCAATGACGCTGACGGT
ACAGGCCAGACAATTATTGTCTGGTATAGTGCAGCAGCAGAACAATTTGCTGAGGGCTATTGAGGCGCAA
CAGCATCTGTTGCAACTCACAGTCTGGGGCATCAAGCAGCTCCAGGCAAGAATCCTGGCTGTGGAAAGAT
ACCTAAAGGATCAACAGCTCCTGGGGATTTGGGGTTGCTCTGGAAAACTCATTTGCACCACTGCTGTGCC
TTGGAATGCTAGTTGGAGTAATAAATCTCTGGAACAGATTTGGAATCACACGACCTGGATGGAGTGGGAC
AGAGAAATTAACAATTACACAAGCTTAATACACTCCTTAATTGAAGAATCGCAAAACCAGCAAGAAAAGA
ATGAACAAGAATTATTGGAATTAGATAAATGGGCAAGTTTGTGGAATTGGTTTAACATAACAAATTGGCT
GTGGTATATAAAATTATTCATAATGATAGTAGGAGGCTTGGTAGGTTTAAGAATAGTTTTTGCTGTACTT
TCTATAGTGAATAGAGTTAGGCAGGGATATTCACCATTATCGTTTCAGACCCACCTCCCAACCCCGAGGG
GACCCCATATGCCAAGTACGCCCCCTATTGACGTCAATGACGGTAAATGGCCCGCCTGGCATTATGCCCA
GTACATGACCTTATGGGACTTTCCTACTTGGCAGTACATCTACGTATTAGTCATCGCTATTACCATGGTG
ATGCGGTTTTGGCAGTACATCAATGGGCGTGGATAGCGGTTTGACTCACGGGGATTTCCAAGTCTCCACC
CCATTGACGTCAATGGGAGTTTGTTTTGGCACCAAAATCAACGGGACTTTCCAAAATGTCGTAACAACTC
CGCCCCATTGACGCAAATGGGCGGTAGGCGTGTACGGTGGGAGGTCTATATAAGCAGAGCTCGTTTAGTG
AACCGTCAGATCGCCTGGAGACGCCATCCACGCTGTTTTGACCTCCATAGAAGACACCGGGACCGATCCA
GCCTCCGCGGCCGGGAACGGTGCATTGGAACGCGGATTCCCCGTGCCAAGAGTGACGTAAGTACCGCCTA
TAGAGTCTATAGGCCCACCCCCTTGGCTTCGTTAGAACGCGGCTACAATTAATACATAACCTTATGTATC
ATACACATACGATTTAGGTGACACTATAGAATAACATCCACTTTGCCTTTCTCTCCACAGGTGTCCACTC
CCAGGTCCAACTGCACCTCGGTTCTATCGATTGAATTCACCATGGAAATGGACTACAAGGATGACGATGA
CAAGGGTGGTGGTGGTGGTGCGTCGACGATGGAGGACGAGATGCCCAAGACTCTATACGTCGGTAACCTT
TCTCGAGATGTGACAGAAGCTCTCATCCTCCAGCTCTTTAGCCAGATTGGACCTTGTAAAAACTGCAAAA
TGATTATGGATACAGCAGGAAATGACCCATACTGTTTTGTGGAGTTCCATGAGCACCGTCATGCAGCTGC
AGCCCTGGCTGCCATGAATGGGCGGAAGATAATGGGTAAGGAAGTGAAAGTGAATTGGGCAACAACCCCT
AGCAGTCAAAAGAAGGATACGAGCAATCATTTCCATGTGTTTGTTGGTGACCTCAGTCCAGAAATCACAA
CCGAAGACATCAAAGCAGCGTTTGCACCATTTGGAAGAATTTCAGATGCCCGTGTGGTAAAAGACATGGC
TACCGGGAAGTCTAAGGGATATGGCTTTGTCTCCTTTTTCAACAAATGGGATGCAGAAAATGCCATTCAG
CAGATGGGTGGCCAGTGGCTTGGTGGAAGACAAATCAGAACTAACTGGGCAACCCGAAAGCCTCCAGCTC
CAAAGAGTACATATGAGTCGAACACCAAACAGCTGTCATATGATGAGGTTGTGAGTCAGTCTAGTCCCAA
CAACTGCACTGTGTACTGTGGAGGGGTGACGTCAGGACTGACAGAACAACTAATGCGTCAGACTTTTTCT
CCATTTGGACAAATAATGGAAATTCGAGTCTTCCCAGATAAAGGATACTCATTTGTTCGGTTCAGTTCCC
ATGAAAGTGCAGCACATGCGATTGTTTCTGTTAATGGTACTACCATTGAAGGGCATGTGGTGAAATGTTA
TTGGGGCAAAGAGACTCTTGATATGATAAACCCTGTGCAACAGCAAAATCAAATTGGATATCCACCAACA
TATGGCCAGTGGGGCCAGTGGTATGGAAATGCACAACAGATTGGCCAGTATGTGCCTAACGGTTGGCAAG
TACCTGCCTATGGAGTGTATGGCCAGCCATGGAGCCAGCAGGGGTTCAATCAGACCCAGTCTTCTGCACC
GTGGATGGGACCCAATTACAGTGTGCCACCACCTCAAGGGCAGAATGGCAGCATGTTGCCTAGTCAGCCT
GCTGGGTATCGAGTGGCCGGGTATGAAACCCAGTGAGCGGCCGCAGTGAGAATTCTCGACCTCGAGACAA
ATGGCAGTATTCATCCACAATTTTAAAAGAAAAGGGGGGATTGGGGGGTACAGTGCAGGGGAAAGAATAG
TAGACATAATAGCAACAGACATACAAACTAAAGAATTACAAAAACAAATTACAAAAATTCAAAATTTTCG
GGTTTATTACAGGGACAGCAGAGATCCACTTTGGCCGCGGCTCGAGGGGGTTGGGGTTGCGCCTTTTCCA
AGGCAGCCCTGGGTTTGCGCAGGGACGCGGCTGCTCTGGGCGTGGTTCCGGGAAACGCAGCGGCGCCGAC
CCTGGGTCTCGCACATTCTTCACGTCCGTTCGCAGCGTCACCCGGATCTTCGCCGCTACCCTTGTGGGCC
CCCCGGCGACGCTTCCTGCTCCGCCCCTAAGTCGGGAAGGTTCCTTGCGGTTCGCGGCGTGCCGGACGTG
ACAAACGGAAGCCGCACGTCTCACTAGTACCCTCGCAGACGGACAGCGCCAGGGAGCAATGGCAGCGCGC
CGACCGCGATGGGCTGTGGCCAATAGCGGCTGCTCAGCAGGGCGCGCCGAGAGCAGCGGCCGGGAAGGGG
CGGTGCGGGAGGCGGGGTGTGGGGCGGTAGTGTGGGCCCTGTTCCTGCCCGCGCGGTGTTCCGCATTCTG
CAAGCCTCCGGAGCGCACGTCGGCAGTCGGCTCCCTCGTTGACCGAATCACCGACCTCTCTCCCCAGGGG
GATCCACCGGAGCTTACCATGACCGAGTACAAGCCCACGGTGCGCCTCGCCACCCGCGACGACGTCCCCA
GGGCCGTACGCACCCTCGCCGCCGCGTTCGCCGACTACCCCGCCACGCGCCACACCGTCGATCCGGACCG
CCACATCGAGCGGGTCACCGAGCTGCAAGAACTCTTCCTCACGCGCGTCGGGCTCGACATCGGCAAGGTG
TGGGTCGCGGACGACGGCGCCGCGGTGGCGGTCTGGACCACGCCGGAGAGCGTCGAAGCGGGGGCGGTGT
TCGCCGAGATCGGCCCGCGCATGGCCGAGTTGAGCGGTTCCCGGCTGGCCGCGCAGCAACAGATGGAAGG
CCTCCTGGCGCCGCACCGGCCCAAGGAGCCCGCGTGGTTCCTGGCCACCGTCGGCGTCTCGCCCGACCAC
CAGGGCAAGGGTCTGGGCAGCGCCGTCGTGCTCCCCGGAGTGGAGGCGGCCGAGCGCGCCGGGGTGCCCG
CCTTCCTGGAGACCTCCGCGCCCCGCAACCTCCCCTTCTACGAGCGGCTCGGCTTCACCGTCACCGCCGA
CGTCGAGGTGCCCGAAGGACCGCGCACCTGGTGCATGACCCGCAAGCCCGGTGCCTGACGCCCGCCCCAC
GACCCGCAGCGCCCGACCGAAAGGAGCGCACGACCCCATGCATCGGTACCTTTAAGACCAATGACTTACA
AGGCAGCTGTAGATCTTAGCCACTTTTTAAAAGAAAAGGGGGGACTGGAAGGGCTAATTCACTCCCAACG
AAGACAAGATCTGCTTTTTGCTTGTACTGGGTCTCTCTGGTTAGACCAGATCTGAGCCTGGGAGCTCTCT
GGCTAACTAGGGAACCCACTGCTTAAGCCTCAATAAAGCTTGCCTTGAGTGCTTCAAGTAGTGTGTGCCC
GTCTGTTGTGTGACTCTGGTAACTAGAGATCCCTCAGACCCTTTTAGTCAGTGTGGAAAATCTCTAGCAG
TAGTAGTTCATGTCATCTTATTATTCAGTATTTATAACTTGCAAAGAAATGAATATCAGAGAGTGAGAGG
AACTTGTTTATTGCAGCTTATAATGGTTACAAATAAAGCAATAGCATCACAAATTTCACAAATAAAGCAT
TTTTTTCACTGCATTCTAGTTGTGGTTTGTCCAAACTCATCAATGTATCTTATCATGTCTGGCTCTAGCT
ATCCCGCCCCTAACTCCGCCCATCCCGCCCCTAACTCCGCCCAGTTCCGCCCATTCTCCGCCCCATGGCT
GACTAATTTTTTTTATTTATGCAGAGGCCGAGGCCGCCTCGGCCTCTGAGCTATTCCAGAAGTAGTGAGG
AGGCTTTTTTGGAGGCCTAGGGACGTACCCAATTCGCCCTATAGTGAGTCGTATTACGCGCGCTCACTGG
CCGTCGTTTTACAACGTCGTGACTGGGAAAACCCTGGCGTTACCCAACTTAATCGCCTTGCAGCACATCC
CCCTTTCGCCAGCTGGCGTAATAGCGAAGAGGCCCGCACCGATCGCCCTTCCCAACAGTTGCGCAGCCTG
AATGGCGAATGGG
[124 nt withheld, positions 6034-6157]
C
[91 nt withheld, positions 6159-6249]
A
[49 nt withheld, positions 6251-6299]
CCTTTGACGTTGGAGTCCACGTTCTTT
[37 nt withheld, positions 6327-6363]
ACCCTATCTCGGTCTATTCTTTTGATTTATAAGGGATTTTGCCGATTTCGGCCTATTGGTTAAAAAATGA
GCTGATTTAACAAAAATTTAACGCGAATTTTAACAAAATATTAACGCTTACAATTTAGGTGGCACTTTTC
GGGGAAATGTGCGCGGAACCCCTATTTGTTTATTTTTCTAAATACATTCAAATATGTATCCGCTCATGAG
ACAATAACCCTGATAAATGCTTCAATAATATTGAAAAAGGAAGAGTATGAGTATTCAACATTTCCGTGTC
GCCCTTATTCCCTTTTTTGCGGCATTTTGCCTTCCTGTTTTTGCTCACCCAGAAACGCTGGTGAAAGTAA
AAGATGCTGAAGATCAGTTGGGTGCACGAGTGGGTTACATCGAACTGGATCTCAACAGCGGTAAGATCCT
TGAGAGTTTTCGCCCCGAAGAACGTTTTCCAATGATGAGCACTTTTAAAGTTCTGCTATGTGGCGCGGTA
TTATCCCGTATTGACGCCGGGCAAGAGCAACTCGGTCGCCGCATACACTATTCTCAGAATGACTTGGTTG
AGTACTCACCAGTCACAGAAAAGCATCTTACGGATGGCATGACAGTAAGAGAATTATGCAGTGCTGCCAT
AACCATGAGTGATAACACTGCGGCCAACTTACTTCTGACAACGATCGGAGGACCGAAGGAGCTAACCGCT
TTTTTGCACAACATGGGGGATCATGTAACTCGCCTTGATCGTTGGGAACCGGAGCTGAATGAAGCCATAC
CAAACGACGAGCGTGACACCACGATGCCTGTAGCAATGGCAACAACGTTGCGCAAACTATTAACTGGCGA
ACTACTTACTCTAGCTTCCCGGCAACAATTAATAGACTGGATGGAGGCGGATAAAGTTGCAGGACCACTT
CTGCGCTCGGCCCTTCCGGCTGGCTGGTTTATTGCTGATAAATCTGGAGCCGGTGAGCGTGGGTCTCGCG
GTATCATTGCAGCACTGGGGCCAGATGGTAAGCCCTCCCGTATCGTAGTTATCTACACGACGGGGAGTCA
GGCAACTATGGATGAACGAAATAGACAGATCGCTGAGATAGGTGCCTCACTGATTAAGCATTGGTAACTG
TCAGACCAAGTTTACTCATATATACTTTAGATTGATTTAAAACTTCATTTTTAATTTAAAAGGATCTAGG
TGAAGATCCTTTTTGATAATCTCATGACCAAAATCCCTTAACGTGAGTTTTCGTTCCACTGAGCGTCAGA
CCCCGTAGAAAAGATCAAAGGATCTTCTTGAGATCCTTTTTTTCTGCGCGTAATCTGCTGCTTGCAAACA
AAAAAACCACCGCTACCAGCGGTGGTTTGTTTGCCGGATCAAGAGCTACCAACTCTTTTTCCGAAGGTAA
CTGGCTTCAGCAGAGCGCAGATACCAAATACTGTTCTTCTAGTGTAGCCGTAGTTAGGCCACCACTTCAA
GAACTCTGTAGCACCGCCTACATACCTCGCTCTGCTAATCCTGTTACCAGTGGCTGCTGCCAGTGGCGAT
AAGTCGTGTCTTACCGGGTTGGACTCAAGACGATAGTTACCGGATAAGGCGCAGCGGTCGGGCTGAACGG
GGGGTTCGTGCACACAGCCCAGCTTGGAGCGAACGACCTACACCGAACTGAGATACCTACAGCGTGAGCT
ATGAGAAAGCGCCACGCTTCCCGAAGGGAGAAAGGCGGACAGGTATCCGGTAAGCGGCAGGGTCGGAACA
GGAGAGCGCACGAGGGAGCTTCCAGGGGGAAACGCCTGGTATCTTTATAGTCCTGTCGGGTTTCGCCACC
TCTGACTTGAGCGTCGATTTTTGTGATGCTCGTCAGGGGGGCGGAGCCTATGGAAAAACGCCAGCAACGC
GGCCTTTTTACGGTTCCTGGCCTTTTGCTGGCCTTTTGCTCACATGTTCTTTCCTGCGTTATCCCCTGAT
TCTGTGGATAACCGTATTACCGCCTTTGAGTGAGCTGATACCGCTCGCCGCAGCCGAACGACCGAGCGCA
GCGAGTCAGTGAGCGAGGAAGCGGAAGAGCGCCCAATACGCAAACCGCCTCTCCCCGCGCGTTGGCCGAT
TCATTAATGCAGCTGGCACGACAGGTTTCCCGACTGGAAAGCGGGCAGTGAGCGCAACGCAA
