>Addgene plasmid #38243 | pLJM60-Tia1 | addgene partial sequence | sequence record 52576 | CMV-F 5'-CGCAAATGGGCGGTAGGCGTG-3'
TCCACGCTGTTTTGACCTCCATAGAAGACACCGGGACCGATCCAGCCTCCGCGGCCGGGAACGGTGCATT
GGAACGCGGATTCCCCGTGCCAAGAGTGACGTAAGTACCGCCTATAGAGTCTATAGGCCCACCCCCTTGG
CTTCGTTAGAACGCGGCTACAATTAATACATAACCTTATGTATCATACACATACGATTTAGGTGACACTA
TAGAATAACATCCACTTTGCCTTTCTCTCCACAGGTGTCCACTCCCAGGTCCAACTGCACCTCGGTTCTA
TCGATTGAATTCACCATGGAAATGGACTACAAGGATGACGATGACAAGGGTGGTGGTGGTGGTGCGTCGA
CGATGGAGGACGAGATGCCCAAGACTCTATACGTCGGTAACCTTTCTCGAGATGTGACAGAAGCTCTCAT
CCTCCAGCTCTTTAGCCAGATTGGACCTTGTAAAAACTGCAAAATGATTATGGATACAGCAGGAAATGAC
CCATACTGTTTTGTGGAGTTCCATGAGCACCGTCATGCAGCTGCAGCCCTGGCTGCCATGAATGGGCGGA
AGATAATGGGTAAGGAAGTGAAAGTGAATTGGGCAACAACCCCTAGCAGTCAAAAGAAGGATACGAGCAA
TCATTTCCATGTGTTTGTTGGTGACCTCAGTCCAGAAATCACAACCGAAGACATCAAAGCAGCGTTTGCA
CCATTTGGAAGAATTTCAGATGCCCGTGTGGTAAAAGACATGGCTACCGGGAAGTCTAAGGGATATGGCT
TTGTCTCCTTTTTCAACAAATGGGATGCAGAAAATGCCATTCAGCAGATGGGTGGCCAGTGGCTTGGTGG
AAGACAAATCAGAACTAACTGGGCAACCCGAAAGCCTCCAGCTCCAAAGAGTACATATGAGTCGAACACC
AAACAGCTGTCATATGATGA
